Addgene plasmid #50756: pCMVMagFRET-6
Purpose: Expresses MagFRET-6 in the cytosol of mammalian cells. Weak affinity control FRET sensor for MagFRET-1.
Depositing lab: Maarten Merkx. Depositing organization: Technische Universiteit Eindhoven. Publication: MagFRET: The First Genetically Encoded Fluorescent Mg(2+) Sensor. Lindenburg LH, Vinkenborg JL, Oortwijn J, Aper SJ, Merkx M. PLoS One. 2013 Dec 2;8(12):e82009. doi: 10.1371/journal.pone.0082009. PubMed 24312622.
Backbone
  Vector backbone: pCMV
  Vector type: Mammalian Expression
  Selectable markers: Neomycin (select with G418)
Growth in bacteria
  Bacterial resistance: Kanamycin, 50 μg/mL
  Growth temperature: 37°C
  Growth strain: XL1 Blue
  Copy number: High Copy
Gene/Insert
  Gene/Insert name: gene encoding for MagFRET-6
Terms and licenses: Academic/Nonprofit Terms; Industry Terms: Not Available to Industry
How to cite: pCMVMagFRET-6 was a gift from Maarten Merkx (Addgene plasmid # 50756 ; http://n2t.net/addgene:50756 ; RRID:Addgene_50756)
