[The description below was written by a language model from this plasmid's Addgene catalogue record and pLannotate feature annotations shown in this document.]
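Description:
pCMVMagFRET-6 is a mammalian expression plasmid of 5,593 bp built on a pCMV backbone. It expresses the genetically encoded FRET sensor MagFRET-6 in the cytosol of mammalian cells. The human cytomegalovirus immediate early enhancer and promoter drive the sensor open reading frame, and an SV40 polyadenylation signal terminates the transcript. According to the feature table, the coding region consists of the cyan fluorescent protein Cerulean, followed directly by a fragment of human centrin 3 (CETN3), and then the yellow fluorescent protein Citrine. In this arrangement the centrin-derived domain sits between a FRET donor and acceptor, so metal-dependent changes in that domain would be expected to alter energy transfer between the two fluorophores. The record describes MagFRET-6 as a weak-affinity control for the magnesium sensor MagFRET-1, but it does not state which changes distinguish the two. A short annotated match to SV40 large T antigen lies downstream of Citrine, just before the poly(A) signal, and the record does not explain its role.

The plasmid is maintained in bacteria at high copy through a ColE1/pUC-type origin, and it also carries an f1 phage origin. A single Tn5 NeoR/KanR aminoglycoside phosphotransferase gene serves as the marker in both hosts. It is preceded by a bacterial bla promoter, which gives kanamycin resistance in E. coli, and by the SV40 enhancer and early promoter, which allows G418 selection of transfected mammalian cells. An HSV TK polyadenylation signal follows the marker. The small ble and bGH poly(A) fragments in the annotation appear to be backbone remnants. The construct is typically used in live-cell ratiometric imaging as a low-affinity comparison for MagFRET-1 responses.
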