Features (pLannotate 1.2.2; 15 found; start..end, strand, type, name):
     61..364     +  enhancer       CMV enhancer: human cytomegalovirus immediate early enhancer
    365..568     +  promoter       CMV promoter: human cytomegalovirus (CMV) immediate early promoter
    615..1307    +  CDS            Cerulean: Cerulean is a basic (constitutively fluorescent) cyan fluorescent protein published in 2004, derived from Aequorea victoria. It has low acid sensitivity.
   1308..1535    +  CDS            CETN3 (fragment): CETN3_HUMAN - Also known as CEN3. Experimental evidence at protein level: Swiss-Prot protein existence level 1. As a component of the TREX-2 complex, involved in the export of mRNAs to the cytoplasm through the nuclear pores. From Homo sapiens (Human).
   1539..2255    +  CDS            Citrine: Citrine is a basic (constitutively fluorescent) yellow fluorescent protein published in 2001, derived from Aequorea victoria. It has moderate acid sensitivity.
   2275..2358    +  CDS            large T antigen (fragment): large T antigen from SV40 (simian virus 40)
   2381..2502    +  polyA_signal   SV40 poly(A) signal: SV40 polyadenylation signal
   2536..2964    -  rep_origin     f1 ori (sequence partly withheld): f1 bacteriophage origin of replication; arrow indicates direction of (+) strand synthesis
   2991..3095    +  promoter       AmpR promoter: bla
   3097..3454    +  promoter       SV40 promoter: SV40 enhancer and early promoter
   3489..4283    +  CDS            NeoR/KanR: aminoglycoside phosphotransferase from Tn5; aph(3')-II (or nptII); confers resistance to neomycin, kanamycin, and G418 (Geneticin®)
   4304..4456    +  CDS            ble (fragment): BLE_KLEPN - Experimental evidence at protein level: Swiss-Prot protein existence level 1. Binding protein with a strong affinity to the bleomycin family of antibiotics. Binds to CL990; an antimitotic-antibiotic compound. From Klebsiella pneumoniae.
   4515..4562    +  polyA_signal   HSV TK poly(A) signal: herpes simplex virus thymidine kinase polyadenylation signal (Cole and Stacy, 1985)
   4653..4669    -  polyA_signal   bGH poly(A) signal (fragment): bovine growth hormone polyadenylation signal
   4891..5479    +  rep_origin     ori: high-copy-number ColE1/pMB1/pBR322/pUC origin of replication
>Addgene plasmid #50756 | pCMVMagFRET-6 | depositor full sequence | sequence record 76085 | pCMVMagFRET-6 sequence 5593 bps
TAGTTATTAATAGTAATCAATTACGGGGTCATTAGTTCATAGCCCATATATGGAGTTCCGCGTTACATAA
CTTACGGTAAATGGCCCGCCTGGCTGACCGCCCAACGACCCCCGCCCATTGACGTCAATAATGACGTATG
TTCCCATAGTAACGCCAATAGGGACTTTCCATTGACGTCAATGGGTGGAGTATTTACGGTAAACTGCCCA
CTTGGCAGTACATCAAGTGTATCATATGCCAAGTACGCCCCCTATTGACGTCAATGACGGTAAATGGCCC
GCCTGGCATTATGCCCAGTACATGACCTTATGGGACTTTCCTACTTGGCAGTACATCTACGTATTAGTCA
TCGCTATTACCATGGTGATGCGGTTTTGGCAGTACATCAATGGGCGTGGATAGCGGTTTGACTCACGGGG
ATTTCCAAGTCTCCACCCCATTGACGTCAATGGGAGTTTGTTTTGGCACCAAAATCAACGGGACTTTCCA
AAATGTCGTAACAACTCCGCCCCATTGACGCAAATGGGCGGTAGGCGTGTACGGTGGGAGGTCTATATAA
GCAGAGCTGGTTTAGTGAACCGTCAGATCCGCTAGCGCCGCCACCATGGGCCATATGGTGAGCAAGGGCG
AGGAGCTGTTCACCGGGGTGGTGCCCATCCTGGTCGAGCTGGACGGCGACGTAAACGGCCACAAGTTCAG
CGTGTCCGGCGAGGGCGAGGGCGATGCCACCTACGGCAAGCTGACCCTGAAGTTCATCTGCACCACCGGT
AAGCTGCCCGTGCCCTGGCCCACCCTCGTGACCACCCTGACCTGGGGCGTGCAGTGCTTCGCCCGCTACC
CCGACCACATGAAGCAGCACGACTTCTTCAAGTCCGCCATGCCCGAAGGCTACGTCCAGGAGCGCACCAT
CTTCTTCAAGGACGACGGCAACTACAAGACCCGCGCCGAGGTGAAGTTCGAGGGCGACACCCTGGTGAAC
CGCATCGAGCTGAAGGGCATCGACTTCAAGGAGGACGGCAACATCCTGGGGCACAAGCTGGAGTACAACG
CCATCAGCGACAACGTCTATATCACCGCCGACAAGCAGAAGAACGGCATCAAGGCCAACTTCAAGATCCG
CCACAACATCGAGGACGGCAGCGTGCAGCTCGCCGACCACTACCAGCAGAACACCCCCATCGGCGACGGC
CCCGTGCTGCTGCCCGACAACCACTACCTGAGCACCCAGTCCGCCCTGAGCAAAGACCCCAACGAGAAGC
GCGATCACATGGTCCTGCTGGAGTTCGTGACCGCCGCCGGGATCACTAGCGAGGAACAGAAACAAGAAAT
TAAAGATGCTTTTGAACTGTTTGATACAGACAAAGAAGAAGAAATAGATTATCATGAACTGAAGGTGGCA
ATGAGAGCCTTGGGGTTTGATGTAAAAAAAGCTGATGTACTGAAGATTCTTAAAGATTATGACAGAGAAG
CCACAGGGAAAATCACCTTTGAAGATTTTAATGAAGTTGTGACAGACTGGATATTGGAAAGAGATGCCAT
GGTGAGCAAGGGCGAGGAGCTGTTCACCGGGGTGGTGCCCATCCTGGTCGAGCTGGACGGCGACGTAAAC
GGCCACAAGTTCAGCGTGTCCGGCGAGGGCGAGGGCGATGCCACCTACGGCAAGCTGACCCTGAAGTTCA
TCTGCACCACCGGCAAGCTGCCCGTGCCCTGGCCCACCCTCGTGACCACCTTCGGCTACGGCCTGATGTG
CTTCGCCCGCTACCCCGACCACATGAAGCAGCACGACTTCTTCAAGTCCGCCATGCCCGAAGGCTACGTC
CAGGAGCGCACCATCTTCTTCAAGGACGACGGCAACTACAAGACCCGCGCCGAGGTGAAGTTCGAGGGCG
ACACCCTGGTGAACCGCATCGAGCTGAAGGGCATCGACTTCAAGGAGGACGGCAACATCCTGGGGCACAA
GCTTGAGTACAACTACAACAGCCACAACGTCTATATCATGGCCGACAAGCAGAAGAACGGCATCAAGGTG
AACTTCAAGATCCGCCACAACATCGAGGACGGCAGCGTGCAGCTCGCCGACCACTACCAGCAGAACACCC
CCATCGGCGACGGCCCCGTGCTGCTGCCCGACAACCACTACCTGAGCTACCAGTCCGCCCTGAGCAAAGA
CCCCAACGAGAAGCGCGATCACATGGTCCTGCTGGAGTTCGTGACCGCCGCCGGGATCACTCTCGGCATG
GACGAGCTGTACAAGTAAAGCGGCCGCGACTCTAGATCATAATCAGCCATACCACATTTGTAGAGGTTTT
ACTTGCTTTAAAAAACCTCCCACACCTCCCCCTGAACCTGAAACATAAAATGAATGCAATTGTTGTTGTT
AACTTGTTTATTGCAGCTTATAATGGTTACAAATAAAGCAATAGCATCACAAATTTCACAAATAAAGCAT
TTTTTTCACTGCATTCTAGTTGTGGTTTGTCCAAACTCATCAATGTATCTTAAGGCGTAAATTGTAAGCG
TTAATATTTTGTTAAAATTCGCGTTAAATTTTTGTTAAATCAGCTCATTTTTTAACCAATAGGCCGAAAT
CGGCAAAATCCCTTATAAATCAAAAGAATAGACCGAGATAGGGT
[37 nt withheld, positions 2635-2671]
AAAGAACGTGGACTCCAACGTCAAAGG
[49 nt withheld, positions 2699-2747]
T
[91 nt withheld, positions 2749-2839]
G
[124 nt withheld, positions 2841-2964]
CAGGTGGCACTTTTCGGGGAAATGTGCGCGGAACCCCTATTTGTTTATTTTTCTAAATACATTCAAATAT
GTATCCGCTCATGAGACAATAACCCTGATAAATGCTTCAATAATATTGAAAAAGGAAGAGTCCTGAGGCG
GAAAGAACCAGCTGTGGAATGTGTGTCAGTTAGGGTGTGGAAAGTCCCCAGGCTCCCCAGCAGGCAGAAG
TATGCAAAGCATGCATCTCAATTAGTCAGCAACCAGGTGTGGAAAGTCCCCAGGCTCCCCAGCAGGCAGA
AGTATGCAAAGCATGCATCTCAATTAGTCAGCAACCATAGTCCCGCCCCTAACTCCGCCCATCCCGCCCC
TAACTCCGCCCAGTTCCGCCCATTCTCCGCCCCATGGCTGACTAATTTTTTTTATTTATGCAGAGGCCGA
GGCCGCCTCGGCCTCTGAGCTATTCCAGAAGTAGTGAGGAGGCTTTTTTGGAGGCCTAGGCTTTTGCAAA
GATCGATCAAGAGACAGGATGAGGATCGTTTCGCATGATTGAACAAGATGGATTGCACGCAGGTTCTCCG
GCCGCTTGGGTGGAGAGGCTATTCGGCTATGACTGGGCACAACAGACAATCGGCTGCTCTGATGCCGCCG
TGTTCCGGCTGTCAGCGCAGGGGCGCCCGGTTCTTTTTGTCAAGACCGACCTGTCCGGTGCCCTGAATGA
ACTGCAAGACGAGGCAGCGCGGCTATCGTGGCTGGCCACGACGGGCGTTCCTTGCGCAGCTGTGCTCGAC
GTTGTCACTGAAGCGGGAAGGGACTGGCTGCTATTGGGCGAAGTGCCGGGGCAGGATCTCCTGTCATCTC
ACCTTGCTCCTGCCGAGAAAGTATCCATCATGGCTGATGCAATGCGGCGGCTGCATACGCTTGATCCGGC
TACCTGCCCATTCGACCACCAAGCGAAACATCGCATCGAGCGAGCACGTACTCGGATGGAAGCCGGTCTT
GTCGATCAGGATGATCTGGACGAAGAGCATCAGGGGCTCGCGCCAGCCGAACTGTTCGCCAGGCTCAAGG
CGAGCATGCCCGACGGCGAGGATCTCGTCGTGACCCATGGCGATGCCTGCTTGCCGAATATCATGGTGGA
AAATGGCCGCTTTTCTGGATTCATCGACTGTGGCCGGCTGGGTGTGGCGGACCGCTATCAGGACATAGCG
TTGGCTACCCGTGATATTGCTGAAGAGCTTGGCGGCGAATGGGCTGACCGCTTCCTCGTGCTTTACGGTA
TCGCCGCTCCCGATTCGCAGCGCATCGCCTTCTATCGCCTTCTTGACGAGTTCTTCTGAGCGGGACTCTG
GGGTTCGAAATGACCGACCAAGCGACGCCCAACCTGCCATCACGAGATTTCGATTCCACCGCCGCCTTCT
ATGAAAGGTTGGGCTTCGGAATCGTTTTCCGGGACGCCGGCTGGATGATCCTCCAGCGCGGGGATCTCAT
GCTGGAGTTCTTCGCCCACCCTAGGGGGAGGCTAACTGAAACACGGAAGGAGACAATACCGGAAGGAACC
CGCGCTATGACGGCAATAAAAAGACAGAATAAAACGCACGGTGTTGGGTCGTTTGTTCATAAACGCGGGG
TTCGGTCCCAGGGCTGGCACTCTGTCGATACCCCACCGAGACCCCATTGGGGCCAATACGCCCGCGTTTC
TTCCTTTTCCCCACCCCACCCCCCAAGTTCGGGTGAAGGCCCAGGGCTCGCAGCCAACGTCGGGGCGGCA
GGCCCTGCCATAGCCTCAGGTTACTCATATATACTTTAGATTGATTTAAAACTTCATTTTTAATTTAAAA
GGATCTAGGTGAAGATCCTTTTTGATAATCTCATGACCAAAATCCCTTAACGTGAGTTTTCGTTCCACTG
AGCGTCAGACCCCGTAGAAAAGATCAAAGGATCTTCTTGAGATCCTTTTTTTCTGCGCGTAATCTGCTGC
TTGCAAACAAAAAAACCACCGCTACCAGCGGTGGTTTGTTTGCCGGATCAAGAGCTACCAACTCTTTTTC
CGAAGGTAACTGGCTTCAGCAGAGCGCAGATACCAAATACTGTCCTTCTAGTGTAGCCGTAGTTAGGCCA
CCACTTCAAGAACTCTGTAGCACCGCCTACATACCTCGCTCTGCTAATCCTGTTACCAGTGGCTGCTGCC
AGTGGCGATAAGTCGTGTCTTACCGGGTTGGACTCAAGACGATAGTTACCGGATAAGGCGCAGCGGTCGG
GCTGAACGGGGGGTTCGTGCACACAGCCCAGCTTGGAGCGAACGACCTACACCGAACTGAGATACCTACA
GCGTGAGCTATGAGAAAGCGCCACGCTTCCCGAAGGGAGAAAGGCGGACAGGTATCCGGTAAGCGGCAGG
GTCGGAACAGGAGAGCGCACGAGGGAGCTTCCAGGGGGAAACGCCTGGTATCTTTATAGTCCTGTCGGGT
TTCGCCACCTCTGACTTGAGCGTCGATTTTTGTGATGCTCGTCAGGGGGGCGGAGCCTATGGAAAAACGC
CAGCAACGCGGCCTTTTTACGGTTCCTGGCCTTTTGCTGGCCTTTTGCTCACATGTTCTTTCCTGCGTTA
TCCCCTGATTCTGTGGATAACCGTATTACCGCCATGCAT
