>Addgene plasmid #50756 | pCMVMagFRET-6 | addgene partial sequence | sequence record 77939 | CMV-F 5'-CGCAAATGGGCGGTAGGCGTG-3'
CTATATAAGCAGAGCTGGTTTAGTGAACCGTCAGATCCGCTAGCGCCGCCACCATGGGCCATATGGTGAG
CAAGGGCGAGGAGCTGTTCACCGGGGTGGTGCCCATCCTGGTCGAGCTGGACGGCGACGTAAACGGCCAC
AAGTTCAGCGTGTCCGGCGAGGGCGAGGGCGATGCCACCTACGGCAAGCTGACCCTGAAGTTCATCTGCA
CCACCGGTAAGCTGCCCGTGCCCTGGCCCACCCTCGTGACCACCCTGACCTGGGGCGTGCAGTGCTTCGC
CCGCTACCCCGACCACATGAAGCAGCACGACTTCTTCAAGTCCGCCATGCCCGAAGGCTACGTCCAGGAG
CGCACCATCTTCTTCAAGGACGACGGCAACTACAAGACCCGCGCCGAGGTGAAGTTCGAGGGCGACACCC
TGGTGAACCGCATCGAGCTGAAGGGCATCGACTTCAAGGAGGACGGCAACATCCTGGGGCACAAGCTGGA
GTACAACGCCATCAGCGACAACGTCTATATCACCGCCGACAAGCAGAAGAACGGCATCAAGGCCAACTTC
AAGATCCGCCACAACATCGAGGACGGCAGCGTGCAGCTCGCCGACCACTACCAGCAGAACACCCCCATCG
GCGACGGCCCCGTGCTGCTGCCCGACAACCACTACCTGAGCACCCAGTCCGCCCTGAGCAAAGACCCCAA
CGAGAAGCGCGATCACATGGTCCTGCTGGAGTTCGTGACCGCCGCCGGGATCACTAGCGAGGAACAGAAA
CAAGAAATTAAAGATGCTTTTGAACTGTTTGATACAGACAAAGAAGAAGAAATAGATTATCATGAACTGA
AGGTGGCAATGAGAGCCTTGGGGTTTGATGTAAAAAAAGCTGATGTACTGAAGATTCTTAAAGATTATGA
CAGAGAAGCCACAGGGAAAATCACCTTTGAAGATTTTAATGAAGTTGTGACAGACTGGATATTGG
