>Addgene plasmid #50756 | pCMVMagFRET-6 | addgene partial sequence | sequence record 77940 | SV40pA-R 5'-GAAATTTGTGATGCTATTGC-3'
ACAACAACAATTGCATTCATTTTATGTTTCAGGTTCAGGGGGAGGTGTGGGAGGTTTTTTAAAGCAAGTA
AAACCTCTACAAATGTGGTATGGCTGATTATGATCTAGAGTCGCGGCCGCTTTACTTGTACAGCTCGTCC
ATGCCGAGAGTGATCCCGGCGGCGGTCACGAACTCCAGCAGGACCATGTGATCGCGCTTCTCGTTGGGGT
CTTTGCTCAGGGCGGACTGGTAGCTCAGGTAGTGGTTGTCGGGCAGCAGCACGGGGCCGTCGCCGATGGG
GGTGTTCTGCTGGTAGTGGTCGGCGAGCTGCACGCTGCCGTCCTCGATGTTGTGGCGGATCTTGAAGTTC
ACCTTGATGCCGTTCTTCTGCTTGTCGGCCATGATATAGACGTTGTGGCTGTTGTAGTTGTACTCAAGCT
TGTGCCCCAGGATGTTGCCGTCCTCCTTGAAGTCGATGCCCTTCAGCTCGATGCGGTTCACCAGGGTGTC
GCCCTCGAACTTCACCTCGGCGCGGGTCTTGTAGTTGCCGTCGTCCTTGAAGAAGATGGTGCGCTCCTGG
ACGTAGCCTTCGGGCATGGCGGACTTGAAGAAGTCGTGCTGCTTCATGTGGTCGGGGTAGCGGGCGAAGC
ACATCAGGCCGTAGCCGAAGGTGGTCACGAGGGTGGGCCAGGGCACGGGCAGCTTGCCGGTGGTGCAGAT
GAACTTCAGGGTCAGCTTGCCGTAGGTGGCATCGCCCTCGCCCTCGCCGGACACGCTGAACTTGTGGCCG
TTTACGTCGCCGTCCAGCTCGACCAGGATGGGCACCACCCCGGTGAACAGCTCCTCGCCCTTGCTCACCA
TGGCATCTCTTTCCAATATCCAGTCTGTCACAACTTCATTAAAATCTTCAAAGGTGATTTTCCCTGTGGC
TTCTCTGTCATAATCTTTAAGAATCTTCAGTACATCAGCTTT
