>Addgene plasmid #50756 | pCMVMagFRET-6 | addgene partial sequence | sequence record 77941 | Citrine RV 5'-CATCAGGCCGTAGCCGAAGG-3'
GGCCAGGGCACGGGCAGCTTGCCGGTGGTGCAGATGAACTTCAGGGTCAGCTTGCCGTAGGTGGCATCGC
CCTCGCCCTCGCCGGACACGCTGAACTTGTGGCCGTTTACGTCGCCGTCCAGCTCGACCAGGATGGGCAC
CACCCCGGTGAACAGCTCCTCGCCCTTGCTCACCATGGCATCTCTTTCCAATATCCAGTCTGTCACAACT
TCATTAAAATCTTCAAAGGTGATTTTCCCTGTGGCTTCTCTGTCATAATCTTTAAGAATCTTCAGTACAT
CAGCTTTTTTTACATCAAACCCCAAGGCTCTCATTGCCACCTTCAGTTCATGATAATCTATTTCTTCTTC
TTTGTCTGTATCAAACAGTTCAAAAGCATCTTTAATTTCTTGTTTCTGTTCCTCGCTAGTGATCCCGGCG
GCGGTCACGAACTCCAGCAGGACCATGTGATCGCGCTTCTCGTTGGGGTCTTTGCTCAGGGCGGACTGGG
TGCTCAGGTAGTGGTTGTCGGGCAGCAGCACGGGGCCGTCGCCGATGGGGGTGTTCTGCTGGTAGTGGTC
GGCGAGCTGCACGCTGCCGTCCTCGATGTTGTGGCGGATCTTGAAGTTGGCCTTGATGCCGTTCTTCTGC
TTGTCGGCGGTGATATAGACGTTGTCGCTGATGGCGTTGTACTCCAGCTTGTGCCCCAGGATGTTGCCGT
CCTCCTTGAAGTCGATGCCCTTCAGCTCGATGCGGTTCACCAGGGTGTCGCCCTCGAACTTCACCTCGGC
GCGGGTCTTGTAGTTGCCGTCGTCCTTGAAGAAGATGGTGCGCTCCTGGACGTAGCCTTCGGGCATGGCG
GACTTGAAGAAGTCGTGCTGCTTCATGTGGTCGGGGTAGCGGGCGAAGCACTGCACGCCCCAGGTCAGGG
TGGTCACGAGGGTGGGCCAGGGCACGGGCAGCTTACCGGTGGTGCAGATGAACTTCAGGGTCAGCTTGCC
GTAGGTGGCATCGCCCTCGCCCTCGCCGGACACGCTGAACTTGTGGCCGTT
